>Addgene plasmid #247629 | pFA6a-mIAA7-ALFA-kanNP1 | addgene full sequence | sequence record 495242 | Addgene NGS Result
ACGCGGCCGCCAGCTGAAGCTTCGTACGCTGCAGGTCGACGGATCCCCGGGTTAATTAACGGCTTCTCTG
AGACCGTGGACCTGATGCTGAACCTGCAGTCCAATAAGGAGGGCTCTGTGGATCTGAAGAACGTGAGCGC
CGTGCCTAAGGAGAAGACCACACTGAAGGACCCATCCAAGCCCCCTGCCAAGGCACAGGTGGTGGGATGG
CCACCCGTGCGGAACTACAGAAAGAATATGATGACCCAGCAGAAGACAAGCTCCTCAAGATTAGAAGAGG
AGCTGAGGAGAAGATTGACCGAGTAAGCGCGCCACTTCTAAATAAGCGAATTTCTTATGATTTATGATTT
TTATTATTAAATAAGTTATAAAAAAAATAAGTGTATACAAATTTTAAAGTGACTCTTAGGTTTTAAAACG
AAAATTCTTATTCTTGAGTAACTCTTTCCTGTAGGTCAGGTTGCTTTCTCAGGTATAGTATGAGGTCGCT
CTTATTGACCACACCTCTACCGGCAGATCCGCTAGGGATAACAGGGTAATATAGATCTGTTTAGCTTGCC
TCGTCCCCTACGTTAGTGTGAGCGGGATTTAAACTGTGAGGACCTTAATACATTCAGACACTTCTGCGGT
ATCACCCTACTTATTCCCTTCGAGATTATATCTAGGAACCCATCAGGTTGGTGGAAGATTACCCGTTCTA
AGACTTTTCAGCTTCCTCTATTGATGTTACACCTGGACACCCCTTTTCTGGCATCCAGTTTTTAATCTTC
AGTGGCATGTGAGATTCTCCGAAATTAATTAAAGCAATCACACAATTCTCTCGGATACCACCTCGGTTGA
AACTGACAGGTGGTTTGTTACGCATGCTAATGCAAAGGAGCCTATATACCTTTGGCTCGGCTGCTGTAAC
AGGGAATATAAAGGGCAGCATAATTTAGGAGTTTAGTGAACTTGCAACATTTACTATTTTCCCTTCTTAC
GTAAATATTTTTCTTTTTAATTCTAAATCAATCTTTTTCAATTTTTTGTTTGTATTCTTTTCTTGCTTAA
ATCTATAACTACAAAAAACACATACATAAACTAAAAATGGGTAAGGAAAAGACTCACGTTTCGAGGCCGC
GATTAAATTCCAACATGGATGCTGATTTATATGGGTATAAATGGGCTCGCGATAATGTCGGGCAATCAGG
TGCGACAATCTATCGATTGTATGGGAAGCCCGATGCGCCAGAGTTGTTTCTGAAACATGGCAAAGGTAGC
GTTGCCAATGATGTTACAGATGAGATGGTCAGACTAAACTGGCTGACGGAATTTATGCCTCTTCCGACCA
TCAAGCATTTTATCCGTACTCCTGATGATGCATGGTTACTCACCACTGCGATCCCCGGCAAAACAGCATT
CCAGGTATTAGAAGAATATCCTGATTCAGGTGAAAATATTGTTGATGCGCTGGCAGTGTTCCTGCGCCGG
TTGCATTCGATTCCTGTTTGTAATTGTCCTTTTAACAGCGATCGCGTATTTCGTCTCGCTCAGGCGCAAT
CACGAATGAATAACGGTTTGGTTGATGCGAGTGATTTTGATGACGAGCGTAATGGCTGGCCTGTTGAACA
AGTCTGGAAAGAAATGCATAAGCTTTTGCCATTCTCACCGGATTCAGTCGTCACTCATGGTGATTTCTCA
CTTGATAACCTTATTTTTGACGAGGGGAAATTAATAGGTTGTATTGATGTTGGACGAGTCGGAATCGCAG
ACCGATACCAGGATCTTGCCATCCTATGGAACTGCCTCGGTGAGTTTTCTCCTTCATTACAGAAACGGCT
TTTTCAAAAATATGGTATTGATAATCCTGATATGAATAAATTGCAGTTTCATTTGATGCTCGATGAGTTT
TTCTAATCAGTACTGACAATAAAAAGATTCTTGTTTTCAAGAACTTGTCATTTGTATAGTTTTTTTATAT
TGTAGTTGTTCTATTTTAATCAAATGTTAGCGTGATTTATATTTTTTTTCGCCTCGACATCATCTGCCCA
GATGCGAAGTTAAGTGCGCAGAAAGTAATATCATGCGTCAATCGTATGTGAATGCTGGTCGCTATACTGC
TGTCGATTCGATACTAACGCCGCCATCCAGTTTAAACGAGCTCGAATTCATCGATGATATCAGATCCACT
AGTGGCCTATGCGGCCGCGGATCTGCCGGTCTCCCTATAGTGAGTCGTATTAATTTCGATAAGCCAGGTT
AACCTGCATTAATGAATCGGCCAACGCGCGGGGAGAGGCGGTTTGCGTATTGGGCGCTCTTCCGCTTCCT
CGCTCACTGACTCGCTGCGCTCGGTCGTTCGGCTGCGGCGAGCGGTATCAGCTCACTCAAAGGCGGTAAT
ACGGTTATCCACAGAATCAGGGGATAACGCAGGAAAGAACATGTGAGCAAAAGGCCAGCAAAAGGCCAGG
AACCGTAAAAAGGCCGCGTTGCTGGCGTTTTTCCATAGGCTCCGCCCCCCTGACGAGCATCACAAAAATC
GACGCTCAAGTCAGAGGTGGCGAAACCCGACAGGACTATAAAGATACCAGGCGTTTCCCCCTGGAAGCTC
CCTCGTGCGCTCTCCTGTTCCGACCCTGCCGCTTACCGGATACCTGTCCGCCTTTCTCCCTTCGGGAAGC
GTGGCGCTTTCTCATAGCTCACGCTGTAGGTATCTCAGTTCGGTGTAGGTCGTTCGCTCCAAGCTGGGCT
GTGTGCACGAACCCCCCGTTCAGCCCGACCGCTGCGCCTTATCCGGTAACTATCGTCTTGAGTCCAACCC
GGTAAGACACGACTTATCGCCACTGGCAGCAGCCACTGGTAACAGGATTAGCAGAGCGAGGTATGTAGGC
GGTGCTACAGAGTTCTTGAAGTGGTGGCCTAACTACGGCTACACTAGAAGAACAGTATTTGGTATCTGCG
CTCTGCTGAAGCCAGTTACCTTCGGAAAAAGAGTTGGTAGCTCTTGATCCGGCAAACAAACCACCGCTGG
TAGCGGTGGTTTTTTTGTTTGCAAGCAGCAGATTACGCGCAGAAAAAAAGGATCTCAAGAAGATCCTTTG
ATCTTTTCTACGGGGTCTGACGCTCAGTGGAACGAAAACTCACGTTAAGGGATTTTGGTCATGAGATTAT
CAAAAAGGATCTTCACCTAGATCCTTTTAAATTAAAAATGAAGTTTTAAATCAATCTAAAGTATATATGA
GTAAACTTGGTCTGACAGTTACCAATGCTTAATCAGTGAGGCACCTATCTCAGCGATCTGTCTATTTCGT
TCATCCATAGTTGCCTGACTCCCCGTCGTGTAGATAACTACGATACGGGAGGGCTTACCATCTGGCCCCA
GTGCTGCAATGATACCGCGAGACCCACGCTCACCGGCTCCAGATTTATCAGCAATAAACCAGCCAGCCGG
AAGGGCCGAGCGCAGAAGTGGTCCTGCAACTTTATCCGCCTCCATCCAGTCTATTAATTGTTGCCGGGAA
GCTAGAGTAAGTAGTTCGCCAGTTAATAGTTTGCGCAACGTTGTTGCCATTGCTACAGGCATCGTGGTGT
CACGCTCGTCGTTTGGTATGGCTTCATTCAGCTCCGGTTCCCAACGATCAAGGCGAGTTACATGATCCCC
CATGTTGTGCAAAAAAGCGGTTAGCTCCTTCGGTCCTCCGATCGTTGTCAGAAGTAAGTTGGCCGCAGTG
TTATCACTCATGGTTATGGCAGCACTGCATAATTCTCTTACTGTCATGCCATCCGTAAGATGCTTTTCTG
TGACTGGTGAGTACTCAACCAAGTCATTCTGAGAATAGTGTATGCGGCGACCGAGTTGCTCTTGCCCGGC
GTCAATACGGGATAATACCGCGCCACATAGCAGAACTTTAAAAGTGCTCATCATTGGAAAACGTTCTTCG
GGGCGAAAACTCTCAAGGATCTTACCGCTGTTGAGATCCAGTTCGATGTAACCCACTCGTGCACCCAACT
GATCTTCAGCATCTTTTACTTTCACCAGCGTTTCTGGGTGAGCAAAAACAGGAAGGCAAAATGCCGCAAA
AAAGGGAATAAGGGCGACACGGAAATGTTGAATACTCATACTCTTCCTTTTTCAATATTATTGAAGCATT
TATCAGGGTTATTGTCTCATGAGCGGATACATATTTGAATGTATTTAGAAAAATAAACAAATAGGGGTTC
CGCGCACATTTCCCCGAAAAGTGCCACCTGACGTCTAAGAAACCATTATTATCATGACATTAACCTATAA
AAATAGGCGTATCACGAGGCCCTTTCGTCTCGCGCGTTTCGGTGATGACGGTGAAAACCTCTGACACATG
CAGCTCCCGGAGACGGTCACAGCTTGTCTGTAAGCGGATGCCGGGAGCAGACAAGCCCGTCAGGGCGCGT
CAGCGGGTGTTGGCGGGTGTCGGGGCTGGCTTAACTATGCGGCATCAGAGCAGATTGTACTGAGAGTGCA
CCATATGGACATATTGTCGTTAGAACGCGGCTACAATTAATACATAACCTTATGTATCATACACATACGA
TTTAGGTGACACTATAGA
Features (pLannotate 1.2.2; 12 found; start..end, strand, type, name):
     13..264     +  CDS            IAA7 (fragment): IAA7_ARATH - Also known as AXR2. Experimental evidence at protein level: Swiss-Prot protein existence level 1. Aux/IAA proteins are short-lived transcriptional factors that function as repressors of early auxin response genes at low auxin concentrations. Repression is thought to result from the interaction with auxin response factors (ARFs), proteins that bind to the auxin- responsive promoter element (AuxRE). Formation of heterodimers with ARF proteins may alter their ability to modulate early auxin response genes expression. From Arabidopsis thaliana (Mouse-ear cress).
    326..513     +  terminator     ADH1 terminator: S. cerevisiae ADH1; transcription terminator for the S. cerevisiae alcohol dehydrogenase 1 (ADH1) gene
   1087..1896    +  CDS            KanR: aminoglycoside phosphotransferase; aph(3')-Ia; confers resistance to kanamycin
   1902..2099    +  terminator     TEF terminator: Ashbya gossypii TEF terminator
   2204..2222    -  promoter       T7 promoter: promoter for bacteriophage T7 RNA polymerase
   2244..2297    -  CDS            lacI (fragment): lac repressor; lacI; The lac repressor binds to the lac operator to inhibit transcription in E. coli. This inhibition can be relieved by adding lactose or isopropyl-β-D-thiogalactopyranoside (IPTG).
   2480..3068    -  rep_origin     ori: high-copy-number ColE1/pMB1/pBR322/pUC origin of replication
   3239..4099    -  CDS            AmpR: β-lactamase; bla; confers resistance to ampicillin, carbenicillin, and related antibiotics
   4100..4204    -  promoter       AmpR promoter: bla
   4299..4334    +  CDS            rop (fragment): Rop protein, which maintains plasmids at low copy number; rop
   4436..4487    +  misc_feature   bom (fragment): basis of mobility region from pBR322
   4550..4568    +  promoter       SP6 promoter: promoter for bacteriophage SP6 RNA polymerase
