[The description below was written by a language model from this plasmid's Addgene catalogue record and pLannotate feature annotations shown in this document.]
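Description:
pFA6a-mIAA7-ALFA-kanNP1 (also known as pSS1635) is a pFA6a-series yeast tagging plasmid: a template that supplies a tag-plus-marker cassette for modifying chromosomal genes in budding yeast. It is not a self-replicating yeast expression vector, as the feature table shows no yeast origin or centromere. The only replication function listed is the high-copy ColE1/pUC-type origin, which together with the β-lactamase gene and its promoter supports propagation and ampicillin selection in E. coli. Small rop, bom and lacI fragments and flanking SP6 and T7 promoters are backbone remnants.

The payload begins with a fragment of Arabidopsis thaliana IAA7 (AXR2), an Aux/IAA repressor that is naturally short-lived. The fragment, called mIAA7, serves as a compact auxin-inducible degron. The catalogue entry lists an ALFA epitope tag fused to its C-terminus. This tag is not annotated separately but presumably lies in the short gap between the IAA7 fragment and the S. cerevisiae ADH1 terminator that follows. Downstream is an aminoglycoside phosphotransferase (KanR) coding sequence ending in the Ashbya gossypii TEF terminator, resembling the kanMX-type markers used for G418 selection in yeast. The roughly 570 nt upstream of KanR is unannotated, so the promoter driving the marker is not identified. The "kanNP1" designation may refer to a variant of this module, but the record does not explain it.

The stated purpose is yeast gene tagging with mIAA7. In the usual pFA6a approach, the cassette is amplified with homology-bearing primers and integrated at the 3′ end of a target gene, producing a degron- and ALFA-tagged protein that can be depleted on auxin addition in strains expressing a suitable auxin receptor F-box protein. The plasmid comes from a systematic comparison of auxin-inducible degradation tools in budding yeast.
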