Addgene plasmid #247629: pFA6a-mIAA7-ALFA-kanNP1
Purpose: Yeast gene tagging with mIAA7
Depositing lab: Sebastian Schuck. Depositing organization: Universitaet Heidelberg. Publication: Systematic evaluation of tools for auxin-inducible protein degradation in budding yeast. Hubbe P, Sharma C, Pajonk O, Peters N, Guschtschin-Schmidt N, Friemel N, Schuck S. Mol Biol Cell. 2026 Feb 1;37(2):mr2. doi: 10.1091/mbc.E25-12-0571. Epub 2025 Dec 16. PubMed 41400934.
Backbone
  Vector backbone: pFA6a
  Vector type: Yeast Expression
Growth in bacteria
  Bacterial resistance: Ampicillin, 100 μg/mL
  Growth temperature: 37°C
  Growth strain: DH5alpha
  Copy number: High Copy
Gene/Insert
  Gene/Insert name: mIAA7
  Species: A. thaliana (mustard weed)
  Tag / fusion protein: ALFA (C terminal on insert)
  Cloning method: Gibson Cloning
Terms and licenses: Academic/Nonprofit Terms; Industry Terms: Not Available to Industry
Depositor comments: Also known as pSS1635. Please visit https://doi.org/10.1101/2025.09.24.678194 for bioRxiv preprint.
How to cite: pFA6a-mIAA7-ALFA-kanNP1 was a gift from Sebastian Schuck (Addgene plasmid # 247629 ; http://n2t.net/addgene:247629 ; RRID:Addgene_247629)
